Addgene plasmid #247949: pdFLPtag-SA-SD-0-GFSTF
Purpose: Conditional tagging of endogenous proteins with GFSTF in open reading frame 0, with dual membrane labelling
Depositing lab: Sha Liu. Depositing organization: Vlaams Instituut voor Biotechnologie (VIB, vzw). Publication: dFlpTag, a RMCE-based tool for simultaneous endogenous protein tagging and cell labeling in Drosophila. Li L, Yan J, Ruan Y, Dyson MC, Laenen F, Liu S, Xie X. Sci Rep. 2025 Nov 27;15(1):45542. doi: 10.1038/s41598-025-30193-0. PubMed 41310158.
Backbone
  Vector backbone: pFlpStop-attB-UAS-2.1-tdTom
  Vector type: Insect Expression
Growth in bacteria
  Bacterial resistance: Ampicillin, 100 μg/mL
  Growth temperature: 37°C
  Growth strain: NEB Stable
  Copy number: Unknown
Gene/Insert
  Gene/Insert name: GFSTF
  Species: Synthetic
  GenBank ID: PV098399
  Tag / fusion protein: GFSTF
Terms and licenses: Academic/Nonprofit Terms; Industry Terms: Not Available to Industry
How to cite: pdFLPtag-SA-SD-0-GFSTF was a gift from Sha Liu (Addgene plasmid # 247949 ; http://n2t.net/addgene:247949 ; RRID:Addgene_247949)
