[The description below was written by a language model from this plasmid's Addgene catalogue record and pLannotate feature annotations shown in this document.]
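Description:
pdFLPtag-SA-SD-0-GFSTF is a Drosophila (insect expression) donor plasmid built on the pFlpStop-attB-UAS-2.1-tdTom backbone. It is intended for conditional tagging of endogenous proteins with the synthetic GFSTF multi-tag in reading frame 0, combined with membrane labelling of the cells. In E. coli it is maintained through a high-copy ColE1/pUC-type origin and selected with ampicillin via the β-lactamase gene. The cloning-vector backbone also carries an f1 origin, lacZα and lac promoter remnants, and flanking T3 and T7 promoters.

The functional cassette lies between two φC31 attB sites in opposite orientations, the arrangement used for recombinase-mediated cassette exchange into a genomic docking site flanked by attP sites, such as one within a coding intron of a target gene. Just inside the attB sites are two FRT sites, also in opposing orientation, so FLP recombinase can invert the intervening segment and switch the cassette between states. That segment contains a tdTomato coding sequence followed by an SV40 small t intron and SV40 polyadenylation signal. It also contains a superfolder GFP coding sequence with an adjacent TEV protease site, which is the annotated part of the GFSTF tag. The splice acceptor and splice donor implied by the plasmid name are not annotated as features, nor is any membrane-targeting sequence. A 5X UAS element with an hsp70 minimal promoter sits outside one FRT and points into the cassette, which would allow GAL4-driven reporter expression in one orientation. The exact logic of the dual labelling is not spelled out in the record. Short β-globin intron fragments adjoin each FRT.

The stated use is cell-type-specific, FLP-dependent tagging of native proteins in flies, with the cells labelled at the same time.
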