Features (pLannotate 1.2.2; 28 found; start..end, strand, type, name):
      8..1435    +  CDS            tdTomato: tdTomato is a basic (constitutively fluorescent) orange fluorescent protein published in 2004, derived from Discosoma sp.. It is reported to be a somewhat slowly-maturing tandem dimer with low acid sensitivity.
   1451..1525    +  CDS            small t antigen (fragment): SV40 (simian virus 40) small t antigen
   1527..1592    +  intron         small t intron: SV40 (simian virus 40) small t antigen intron
   1722..1742    +  CDS            SV40 NLS: nuclear localization signal of SV40 (simian virus 40) large T antigen
   1749..1883    +  CDS            LT_POVHA (fragment): Protein inferred from homology: Swiss-Prot protein existence level 3. Isoform large T antigen is a key early protein essential for both driving viral replication and inducing cellular transformation. Plays a role in viral genome replication by driving entry of quiescent cells into the cell cycle and by autoregulating the synthesis of viral early mRNA. Displays highly oncogenic activities by corrupting the host cellular checkpoint mechanisms that guard cell division and the transcription, replication, and repair of DNA. Participates in the modulation of cellular gene expression preceeding viral
   1908..1991    +  CDS            large T antigen (fragment): large T antigen from SV40 (simian virus 40)
   2014..2148    +  polyA_signal   SV40 poly(A) signal: SV40 polyadenylation signal
   3081..3791    +  CDS            Superfolder GFP: Superfolder GFP is a basic (constitutively fluorescent) green fluorescent protein published in 2005, derived from Aequorea victoria. It is reported to be a very rapidly-maturing weak dimer.
   3879..3896    +  CDS            TEV site (fragment): tobacco etch virus (TEV) protease recognition and cleavage site
   4209..4258    +  intron         β-globin intron (fragment): internally truncated intron from human β-globin
   4259..4306    -  protein_bind   FRT: FLP-mediated recombination occurs in the 8-bp core sequence TCTAGAAA (Turan and Bode, 2011). FLP recombinase from the Saccharomyces cerevisiae 2μ plasmid
   4336..4574    -  promoter       hsp70 promoter: Drosophila melanogaster hsp70Bb promoter
   4593..4687    -  protein_bind   5X UAS: five tandem copies of the "ScaI site" 17-mer CGGAGTACTGTCCTCCG, an upstream activating sequence (UAS) that efficiently binds yeast Gal4 (Webster et al., 1988; Pfeiffer et al., 2010) GAL4
   4742..4811    -  protein_bind   attB: attB site for the φC31 integrase (Groth et al., 2000) phage φC31 integrase
   4851..4869    -  promoter       T3 promoter: promoter for bacteriophage T3 RNA polymerase
   4914..4930    -  protein_bind   lac operator: The lac repressor binds to the lac operator to inhibit transcription in E. coli. This inhibition can be relieved by adding lactose or isopropyl-β-D-thiogalactopyranoside (IPTG). lac repressor encoded by lacI
   4938..4968    -  promoter       lac promoter: promoter for the E. coli lac operon
   4983..5004    -  protein_bind   CAP binding site: CAP binding activates transcription in the presence of cAMP. E. coli catabolite activator protein
   5017..5109    -  CDS            lacI (fragment): lac repressor; lacI; The lac repressor binds to the lac operator to inhibit transcription in E. coli. This inhibition can be relieved by adding lactose or isopropyl-β-D-thiogalactopyranoside (IPTG).
   5292..5880    -  rep_origin     ori: high-copy-number ColE1/pMB1/pBR322/pUC origin of replication
   6051..6911    -  CDS            AmpR: β-lactamase; bla; confers resistance to ampicillin, carbenicillin, and related antibiotics
   6912..7016    -  promoter       AmpR promoter: bla
   7069..7497    -  rep_origin     f1 ori (sequence partly withheld): f1 bacteriophage origin of replication; arrow indicates direction of (+) strand synthesis
   7502..7657    -  CDS            lacZα (fragment): LacZα fragment of β-galactosidase; lacZ fragment
   7665..7683    +  promoter       T7 promoter: promoter for bacteriophage T7 RNA polymerase
   7719..7788    +  protein_bind   attB: attB site for the φC31 integrase (Groth et al., 2000) phage φC31 integrase
   7892..7942    +  intron         β-globin intron (fragment): internally truncated intron from human β-globin
   7943..7990    +  protein_bind   FRT: FLP-mediated recombination occurs in the 8-bp core sequence TCTAGAAA (Turan and Bode, 2011). FLP recombinase from the Saccharomyces cerevisiae 2μ plasmid
>Addgene plasmid #247949 | pdFLPtag-SA-SD-0-GFSTF | addgene full sequence | sequence record 494256 | Addgene NGS Result
GGCCGCTATGGTGTCCAAGGGCGAGGAAGTGATCAAGGAGTTCATGCGCTTCAAAGTGCGCATGGAGGGC
AGCATGAACGGCCACGAGTTCGAGATTGAGGGCGAGGGCGAGGGACGCCCATATGAGGGAACCCAGACCG
CCAAGCTGAAAGTGACCAAGGGCGGACCCCTGCCCTTCGCCTGGGATATTCTGAGCCCCCAGTTTATGTA
CGGCAGCAAGGCCTACGTGAAGCACCCCGCCGATATCCCCGATTACAAGAAGCTGAGCTTCCCCGAGGGC
TTCAAGTGGGAGCGCGTGATGAACTTCGAGGATGGCGGCCTCGTGACCGTGACCCAGGATAGCAGTCTGC
AGGATGGCACCCTGATCTACAAAGTGAAGATGCGCGGCACCAACTTCCCCCCCGATGGACCCGTGATGCA
GAAGAAGACCATGGGCTGGGAGGCCAGCACCGAGCGCCTGTATCCACGCGACGGCGTGCTGAAGGGCGAG
ATTCATCAGGCCCTGAAGCTGAAGGACGGCGGCCACTACCTGGTGGAGTTCAAGACCATCTACATGGCCA
AGAAGCCCGTGCAGCTGCCCGGCTACTACTACGTGGACACCAAGCTGGATATCACCAGCCACAACGAGGA
TTACACCATCGTGGAGCAGTACGAGCGCAGCGAGGGCCGCCACCATCTGTTTCTGGGACACGGAACCGGC
AGCACCGGAAGCGGAAGTAGTGGAACCGCCAGCAGCGAGGATAACAACATGGCCGTGATTAAGGAGTTTA
TGCGCTTTAAAGTGCGCATGGAGGGATCCATGAATGGACATGAGTTTGAGATCGAGGGCGAGGGCGAGGG
ACGCCCCTACGAGGGCACGCAGACGGCCAAGCTGAAAGTGACGAAGGGCGGACCGCTGCCGTTTGCCTGG
GACATCCTGTCGCCGCAGTTTATGTATGGCTCGAAGGCCTATGTGAAGCACCCGGCCGACATTCCGGACT
ATAAGAAGCTGTCGTTCCCAGAGGGATTCAAGTGGGAGCGCGTGATGAATTTTGAGGACGGCGGACTCGT
GACCGTGACGCAGGACAGTTCCCTGCAGGACGGAACGCTGATCTATAAAGTGAAGATGCGCGGAACGAAT
TTCCCGCCGGACGGCCCAGTGATGCAGAAGAAGACGATGGGATGGGAGGCCTCGACCGAGCGCCTGTACC
CCCGCGACGGCGTGCTGAAGGGCGAGATCCACCAGGCCCTGAAGCTGAAGGATGGCGGACGCTATCTGGT
GGAGTTTAAGACGATCTATATGGCCAAGAAGCCAGTGCAGCTGCCGGGATATTACTATGTGGATACGAAG
CTGGACATTACCTCGCACAATGAGGACTATACGATTGTGGAGCAGTATGAGCGCTCGGAGGGACGCCATC
ACCTGTTTCTGTACGGCATGGATGAGCTGTATAAGTAGGAGGCCGGCCTCGATCTTTGTGAAGGAACCTT
ACTTCTGTGGTGTGACATAATTGGACAAACTACCTACAGAGATTTAAAGCTCTAAGGTAAATATAAAATT
TTTAAGTGTATAATGTGTTAAACTACTGATTCTAATTGTTTGTGTATTTTAGATTCCAACCTATGGAACT
GATGAATGGGAGCAGTGGTGGAATGCCTTTAATGAGGAAAACCTGTTTTGCTCAGAAGAAATGCCATCTA
GTGATGATGAGGCTACTGCTGACTCTCAACATTCTACTCCTCCAAAAAAGAAGAGAAAGGTAGAAGACCC
CAAGGACTTTCCTTCAGAATTGCTAAGTTTTTTGAGTCATGCTGTGTTTAGTAATAGAACTCTTGCTTGC
TTTGCTATTTACACCACAAAGGAAAAAGCTGCACTGCTATACAAGAAAATTATGGAAAAATATTTGATGT
ATAGTGCCTTGACTAGAGATCATAATCAGCCATACCACATTTGTAGAGGTTTTACTTGCTTTAAAAAACC
TCCCACACCTCCCCCTGAACCTGAAACATAAAATGAATGCAATTGTTGTTGTTAACTTGTTTATTGCAGC
TTATAATGGTTACAAATAAAGCAATAGCATCACAAATTTCACAAATAAAGCATTTTTTTCACTGCATTCT
AGTTGTGGTTTGTCCAAACTCATCAATGTATCTTATCATGTCTGGATCTGCGTCGCGCCACTTCAACGCT
CGATGGGAGCGTCATTGGTGGGCGGGGTAACCGTCGAAATCAGTGTTTACGCTTCCAATCGCAACAAAAA
ATTCACTGCAACACTGAAAAGCATACGAAAACGATGAAGATTGTACGAGAAACCATAAAGTATTTTATCC
ACAAAGACACGTATAGCAGAAAAGCCAAGTTAACTCGGCGATAAGTTGTGTACACAAGAATAAAATCGGC
CAGATTCAGTGTTGTCAGAAATAAGAAAACCCCACTATGTTTTTCTTTGCCTTTTCTTTCTCCCAGCGAT
CATTCATTTCGTGGTGAAAGAACGGGGTCATTGCACGGAGTTTCGACTGCGGGAAAGCAGAGCTGCCGTT
CACTTCGTCTATAATTAGCGCTTTCTATTTTCCCCGATTCGGGCCGCTGCTGCGCTTTTCCGCCTGCTGT
TTGTGGCAAGTGTAGCAGCAGGCTGTGCACGCAGTGTGGCATGCACTTGGCTTTCCACCGTTGGTATCGA
TTCTCTGGGACGATGAGTCATTCCTTTCGGGACCACAGCATAATCGTTGCCAGCTCACCGAAATGGTGAC
TTCATTTCTTAACTGCCGTCAAGCATGCGATTGTACATACATACATATTTATATATGTACATATTTATGT
GACTATGGTAGGTCGATATAATAGCAATCAACGCAAGCAAATGTGTCAGTCCTGCTTACAGGAACGATTC
TATTTAGTAATTTTCGTTGTATAAAGTAATTATGTATGTATGTAAGCCCCATAAATCTGAAAACCGGTAG
TCGATCCAACATGGCGACTTGTCCCATCCCCGGCATGTTTAAATATACTAATTATTCTTGAACTAATTTT
AATCAACCGATTTATCTCTCTTCCGCAGGTGGGAGGTTCCGGTGGAAGCGGAGGTAGCGGCGGATCCGTG
TCCAAGGGCGAGGAGCTGTTCACCGGCGTGGTGCCCATCCTGGTGGAGCTGGATGGCGACGTGAACGGCC
ACAAGTTCAGCGTGCGCGGCGAGGGCGAGGGCGACGCCACCAACGGCAAGCTGACCCTGAAGTTCATCTG
CACCACCGGCAAGCTGCCCGTGCCCTGGCCCACCCTGGTGACCACCCTGACCTACGGCGTGCAGTGCTTC
AGCCGCTACCCCGATCACATGAAGCAGCACGATTTCTTCAAGAGCGCCATGCCCGAGGGCTACGTGCAGG
AGCGCACCATCAGCTTCAAGGATGACGGCACCTACAAGACCCGCGCCGAGGTGAAGTTCGAGGGCGATAC
CCTGGTGAACCGCATCGAGCTGAAGGGCATCGATTTCAAGGAGGATGGCAACATCCTGGGCCACAAGCTG
GAGTACAACTTCAACAGCCACAACGTGTACATCACCGCCGATAAGCAGAAGAACGGCATCAAGGCCAACT
TCAAGATCCGCCACAATGTGGAGGATGGCTCCGTGCAGCTGGCCGATCACTACCAGCAGAACACCCCCAT
CGGCGACGGCCCAGTGCTGCTGCCCGATAACCACTACCTGAGCACCCAGAGCGTGCTGTCCAAGGACCCC
AACGAGAAGCGCGATCACATGGTGCTGCTGGAGTTCGTGACCGCCGCCGGCATCACCCTGGGCATGGATG
AGCTGTACAAGGAGAGCAGCGGCAGCTTCCTGAACTGCTGCCCAGGATGCTGCATGGAACCGGGAAGCGG
CAACTGGTCCCACCCCCAGTTCGAGAAGGAAAACCTGTACTTCCAGAGCGATTACAAGGATCACGACGGC
GACTACAAGGACCACGATATTGATTACAAGGACGATGACGACAAGGGCGGATCCGGAGGTAGCGGTGGAA
GCGGAGGTTCCGGCGAGGTAAGTTATTGAACAATGGCATCAAATGCCTTCATCATCACTACCCTTTAGCC
CTTAAGACCCCACAATGACCTTACCCACTCAGAGAAAAAAGTAAATATGAAAGCCCATTTGAACTTCTAA
GCTTGTCGACTTAATTAAATCGATCCTAGGGAAGTTCCTATACTATTTGAAGAATAGGAACTTCGGAATA
GGAACTTCTAAGAGGTTTCATATTGCTAATAGCAGCTACAATCCAGCTACCATTCTGCGAAGTTCCTATA
CTTTCTAGAGAATAGGAACTTCGGAATAGGAACTTCGCTGGTACCCTCGAGCCCAATTCCCTATTCAGAG
TTCTCTTCTTGTATTCAATAATTACTTCTTGGCAGATTTCAGTAGTTGCAGTTGATTTACTTGGTTGCTG
GTTACTTTTAATTGATTCACTTTAACTTGCACTTTACTGCAGATTGTTTAGCTTGTTCAGCTGCGCTTGT
TTATTTGCTTAGCTTTCGCTTAGCGACGTGTTCACTTTGCTTGTTTGAATTGAATTGTCGCTCCGTAGAC
GAAGCGCCTCTATTTATACTCCGGCGCTCGCTAGAGTCTCCGCTCGGAGGACAGTACTCCGCTCGGAGGA
CAGTACTCCGCTCGGAGGACAGTACTCCGCTCGGAGGACAGTACTCCGCTCGGAGGACAGTACTCCGACC
TGCAGGGAATTCCTGCAGACTAGTTCTAGAGTCGACCATCATGATGGACCAGATGGGTGAGGTGGAGTAC
GCGCCCGGGGAGCCCAAGGGCACGCCCTGGCACCCGCACCGCGGCTTCGAGACCGTGACCTACATCATGC
ATGGTACCCAGCTTTTGTTCCCTTTAGTGAGGGTTAATTGCGCGCTTGGCGTAATCATGGTCATAGCTGT
TTCCTGTGTGAAATTGTTATCCGCTCACAATTCCACACAACATACGAGCCGGGAGCATAAAGTGTAAAGC
CTGGGGTGCCTAATGAGTGAGCTAACTCACATTAATTGCGTTGCGCTCACTGCCCGCTTTCCAGTCGGGA
AACCTGTCGTGCCAGCTGCATTAATGAATCGGCCAACGCGCGGGGAGAGGCGGTTTGCGTATTGGGCGCT
CTTCCGCTTCCTCGCTCACTGACTCGCTGCGCTCGGTCGTTCGGCTGCGGCGAGCGGTATCAGCTCACTC
AAAGGCGGTAATACGGTTATCCACAGAATCAGGGGATAACGCAGGAAAGAACATGTGAGCAAAAGGCCAG
CAAAAGGCCAGGAACCGTAAAAAGGCCGCGTTGCTGGCGTTTTTCCATAGGCTCCGCCCCCCTGACGAGC
ATCACAAAAATCGACGCTCAAGTCAGAGGTGGCGAAACCCGACAGGACTATAAAGATACCAGGCGTTTCC
CCCTGGAAGCTCCCTCGTGCGCTCTCCTGTTCCGACCCTGCCGCTTACCGGATACCTGTCCGCCTTTCTC
CCTTCGGGAAGCGTGGCGCTTTCTCATAGCTCACGCTGTAGGTATCTCAGTTCGGTGTAGGTCGTTCGCT
CCAAGCTGGGCTGTGTGCACGAACCCCCCGTTCAGCCCGACCGCTGCGCCTTATCCGGTAACTATCGTCT
TGAGTCCAACCCGGTAAGACACGACTTATCGCCACTGGCAGCAGCCACTGGTAACAGGATTAGCAGAGCG
AGGTATGTAGGCGGTGCTACAGAGTTCTTGAAGTGGTGGCCTAACTACGGCTACACTAGAAGAACAGTAT
TTGGTATCTGCGCTCTGCTGAAGCCAGTTACCTTCGGAAAAAGAGTTGGTAGCTCTTGATCCGGCAAACA
AACCACCGCTGGTAGCGGTGGTTTTTTTGTTTGCAAGCAGCAGATTACGCGCAGAAAAAAAGGATCTCAA
GAAGATCCTTTGATCTTTTCTACGGGGTCTGACGCTCAGTGGAACGAAAACTCACGTTAAGGGATTTTGG
TCATGAGATTATCAAAAAGGATCTTCACCTAGATCCTTTTAAATTAAAAATGAAGTTTTAAATCAATCTA
AAGTATATATGAGTAAACTTGGTCTGACAGTTACCAATGCTTAATCAGTGAGGCACCTATCTCAGCGATC
TGTCTATTTCGTTCATCCATAGTTGCCTGACTCCCCGTCGTGTAGATAACTACGATACGGGAGGGCTTAC
CATCTGGCCCCAGTGCTGCAATGATACCGCGAGACCCACGCTCACCGGCTCCAGATTTATCAGCAATAAA
CCAGCCAGCCGGAAGGGCCGAGCGCAGAAGTGGTCCTGCAACTTTATCCGCCTCCATCCAGTCTATTAAT
TGTTGCCGGGAAGCTAGAGTAAGTAGTTCGCCAGTTAATAGTTTGCGCAACGTTGTTGCCATTGCTACAG
GCATCGTGGTGTCACGCTCGTCGTTTGGTATGGCTTCATTCAGCTCCGGTTCCCAACGATCAAGGCGAGT
TACATGATCCCCCATGTTGTGCAAAAAAGCGGTTAGCTCCTTCGGTCCTCCGATCGTTGTCAGAAGTAAG
TTGGCCGCAGTGTTATCACTCATGGTTATGGCAGCACTGCATAATTCTCTTACTGTCATGCCATCCGTAA
GATGCTTTTCTGTGACTGGTGAGTACTCAACCAAGTCATTCTGAGAATAGTGTATGCGGCGACCGAGTTG
CTCTTGCCCGGCGTCAATACGGGATAATACCGCGCCACATAGCAGAACTTTAAAAGTGCTCATCATTGGA
AAACGTTCTTCGGGGCGAAAACTCTCAAGGATCTTACCGCTGTTGAGATCCAGTTCGATGTAACCCACTC
GTGCACCCAACTGATCTTCAGCATCTTTTACTTTCACCAGCGTTTCTGGGTGAGCAAAAACAGGAAGGCA
AAATGCCGCAAAAAAGGGAATAAGGGCGACACGGAAATGTTGAATACTCATACTCTTCCTTTTTCAATAT
TATTGAAGCATTTATCAGGGTTATTGTCTCATGAGCGGATACATATTTGAATGTATTTAGAAAAATAAAC
AAATAGGGGTTCCGCGCACATTTCCCCGAAAAGTGCCACCTAAATTGTAAGCGTTAATATTTTGTTAAAA
TTCGCGTTAAATTTTTGTTAAATCAGCTCATTTTTTAACCAATAGGCCGAAATCGGCAAAATCCCTTATA
AATCAAAAGAATAGACCGAGATAGGGT
[37 nt withheld, positions 7168-7204]
AAAGAACGTGGACTCCAACGTCAAAGG
[49 nt withheld, positions 7232-7280]
T
[91 nt withheld, positions 7282-7372]
G
[124 nt withheld, positions 7374-7497]
CCCATTCGCCATTCAGGCTGCGCAACTGTTGGGAAGGGCGATCGGTGCGGGCCTCTTCGCTATTACGCCA
GCTGGCGAAAGGGGGATGTGCTGCAAGGCGATTAAGTTGGGTAACGCCAGGGTTTTCCCAGTCACGACGT
TGTAAAACGACGGCCAGTGAGCGCGCGTAATACGACTCACTATAGGGCGAATTGGAGCTCGCTAGCGATG
TAGGTCACGGTCTCGAAGCCGCGGTGCGGGTGCCAGGGCGTGCCCTTGGGCTCCCCGGGCGCGTACTCCA
CCTCACCCATCTGGTCCATCATGATGGTCGACAAGCTTGGATCCGATGTCCCAATACGCGTAGGCCTGAA
GTTCCTATTCCGAAGTTCCTATTCTTCAAATAGTATAGGAACTTCTCTTTGCACCATTTCAAAGAATAAC
AGTGATAATTTCTGGGTTAAGGCAAGAAGTTCCTATTCCGAAGTTCCTATTCTCTAGAAAGTATAGGAAC
TTCGC
